>Addgene plasmid #182302 | pCDH-EF1-Mito-pHCountdown | addgene full sequence | sequence record 360539 | Addgene NGS Result
ACGCGTGTAGTCTTATGCAATACTCTTGTAGTCTTGCAACATGGTAACGATGAGTTAGCAACATGCCTTA
CAAGGAGAGAAAAAGCACCGTGCATGCCGATTGGTGGAAGTAAGGTGGTACGATCGTGCCTTATTAGGAA
GGCAACAGACGGGTCTGACATGGATTGGACGAACCACTGAATTGCCGCATTGCAGAGATATTGTATTTAA
GTGCCTAGCTCGATACATAAACGGGTCTCTCTGGTTAGACCAGATCTGAGCCTGGGAGCTCTCTGGCTAA
CTAGGGAACCCACTGCTTAAGCCTCAATAAAGCTTGCCTTGAGTGCTTCAAGTAGTGTGTGCCCGTCTGT
TGTGTGACTCTGGTAACTAGAGATCCCTCAGACCCTTTTAGTCAGTGTGGAAAATCTCTAGCAGTGGCGC
CCGAACAGGGACTTGAAAGCGAAAGGGAAACCAGAGGAGCTCTCTCGACGCAGGACTCGGCTTGCTGAAG
CGCGCACGGCAAGAGGCGAGGGGCGGCGACTGGTGAGTACGCCAAAAATTTTGACTAGCGGAGGCTAGAA
GGAGAGAGATGGGTGCGAGAGCGTCAGTATTAAGCGGGGGAGAATTAGATCGCGATGGGAAAAAATTCGG
TTAAGGCCAGGGGGAAAGAAAAAATATAAATTAAAACATATAGTATGGGCAAGCAGGGAGCTAGAACGAT
TCGCAGTTAATCCTGGCCTGTTAGAAACATCAGAAGGCTGTAGACAAATACTGGGACAGCTACAACCATC
CCTTCAGACAGGATCAGAAGAACTTAGATCATTATATAATACAGTAGCAACCCTCTATTGTGTGCATCAA
AGGATAGAGATAAAAGACACCAAGGAAGCTTTAGACAAGATAGAGGAAGAGCAAAACAAAAGTAAGACCA
CCGCACAGCAAGCGGCCACTGATCTTCAGACCTGGAGGAGGAGATATGAGGGACAATTGGAGAAGTGAAT
TATATAAATATAAAGTAGTAAAAATTGAACCATTAGGAGTAGCACCCACCAAGGCAAAGAGAAGAGTGGT
GCAGAGAGAAAAAAGAGCAGTGGGAATAGGAGCTTTGTTCCTTGGGTTCTTGGGAGCAGCAGGAAGCACT
ATGGGCGCAGCGTCAATGACGCTGACGGTACAGGCCAGACAATTATTGTCTGGTATAGTGCAGCAGCAGA
ACAATTTGCTGAGGGCTATTGAGGCGCAACAGCATCTGTTGCAACTCACAGTCTGGGGCATCAAGCAGCT
CCAGGCAAGAATCCTGGCTGTGGAAAGATACCTAAAGGATCAACAGCTCCTGGGGATTTGGGGTTGCTCT
GGAAAACTCATTTGCACCACTGCTGTGCCTTGGAATGCTAGTTGGAGTAATAAATCTCTGGAACAGATTT
GGAATCACACGACCTGGATGGAGTGGGACAGAGAAATTAACAATTACACAAGCTTAATACACTCCTTAAT
TGAAGAATCGCAAAACCAGCAAGAAAAGAATGAACAAGAATTATTGGAATTAGATAAATGGGCAAGTTTG
TGGAATTGGTTTAACATAACAAATTGGCTGTGGTATATAAAATTATTCATAATGATAGTAGGAGGCTTGG
TAGGTTTAAGAATAGTTTTTGCTGTACTTTCTATAGTGAATAGAGTTAGGCAGGGATATTCACCATTATC
GTTTCAGACCCACCTCCCAACCCCGAGGGGACCCGACAGGCCCGAAGGAATAGAAGAAGAAGGTGGAGAG
AGAGACAGAGACAGATCCATTCGATTAGTGAACGGATCTCGACGGTATCGGTTAACTTTTAAAAGAAAAG
GGGGGATTGGGGGGTACAGTGCAGGGGAAAGAATAGTAGACATAATAGCAACAGACATACAAACTAAAGA
ATTACAAAAACAAATTACAAAATTCAAAATTTTATCTCGAGCCATAGAGCCCACCGCATCCCCAGCATGC
CTGCTATTGTCTTCCCAATCCTCCCCCTTGCTGTCCTGCCCCACCCCACCCCCCAGAATAGAATGACACC
TACTCAGACAATGCGATGCAATTTCCTCATTTTATTAGGAAAGGACAGTGGGAGTGGCACCTTCCAGGGT
CAAGGAAGGCACGGGGGAGGGGCAAACAACAGATGGCTGGCAACTAGAAGGCACAGTCGCTCGAGTCAGG
CACCGGGCTTGCGGGTCATGCACCAGGTGCGCGGTCCTTCGGGCACCTCGACGTCGGCGGTGACGGTGAA
GCCGAGCCGCTCGTAGAAGGGGAGGTTGCGGGGCGCGGAGGTCTCCAGGAAGGCGGGCACCCCGGCGCGC
TCGGCCGCCTCCACTCCGGGGAGCACGACGGCGCTGCCCAGACCCTTGCCCTGGTGGTCGGGCGAGACGC
CGACGGTGGCCAGGAACCACGCGGGCTCCTTGGGCCGGTGCGGCGCCAGGAGGCCTTCCATCTGTTGCTG
CGCGGCCAGCCGGGAACCGCTCAACTCGGCCATGCGCGGGCCGATCTCGGCGAACACCGCCCCCGCTTCG
ACGCTCTCCGGCGTGGTCCAGACCGCCACCGCGGCGCCGTCGTCCGCGACCCACACCTTGCCGATGTCGA
GCCCGACGCGCGTGAGGAAGAGTTCTTGCAGCTCGGTGACCCGCTCGATGTGGCGGTCCGGATCGACGGT
GTGGCGCGTGGCGGGGTAGTCGGCGAACGCGGCGGCGAGGGTGCGTACGGCCCTGGGGACGTCGTCGCGG
GTGGCGAGGCGCACCGTGGGCTTGTACTCGGTCATCCATGGTAAGCTTGGGCTGCAGGTCGAAAGGCCCG
GAGATGAGGAAGAGGAGAACAGCGCGGCAGACGTGCGCTTTTGAAGCGTGCAGAATGCCGGGCCTCCGGA
GGACCTTCGGGCGCCCGCCCCGCCCCTGAGCCCGCCCCTGAGCCCGCCCCCGGACCCACCCCTTCCCAGC
CTCTGAGCCCAGAAAGCGAAGGAGCAAAGCTGCTATTGGCCGCTGCCCCAAAGGCCTACCCGCTTCCATT
GCTCAGCGGTGCTGTCCATCTGCACGAGACTAGTGAGACGTGCTACTTCCATTTGTCACGTCCTGCACGA
CGCGAGCTGCGGGGCGGGGGGGAACTTCCTGACTAGGGGAGGAGTAGAAGGTGGCGCGAAGGGGCCACCA
AAGAACGGAGCCGGTTGGCGCCTACCGGTGGATGTGGAATGTGTGCGAGGCCAGAGGCCACTTGTGTAGC
GCCAAGTGCCCAGCGGGGCTGCTAAAGCGCATGCTCCAGACTGCCTTGGGAAAAGCGCCTCCCCTACCCG
GTAGAAGCTAGCGGCTCCGGTGCCCGTCAGTGGGCAGAGCGCACATCGCCCACAGTCCCCGAGAAGTTGT
GGGGAGGGGTCGGCAATTGAACCGGTGCCTAGAGAAGGTGGCGCGGGGTAAACTGGGAAAGTGATGTCGT
GTACTGGCTCCGCCTTTTTCCCGAGGGTGGGGGAGAACCGTATATAAGTGCAGTAGTCGCCGTGAACGTT
CTTTTTCGCAACGGGTTTGCCGCCAGAACACAGGTAAGTGCCGTGTGTGGTTCCCGCGGGCCTGGCCTCT
TTACGGGTTATGGCCCTTGCGTGCCTTGAATTACTTCCACCTGGCTGCAGTACGTGATTCTTGATCCCGA
GCTTCGGGTTGGAAGTGGGTGGGAGAGTTCGAGGCCTTGCGCTTAAGGAGCCCCTTCGCCTCGTGCTTGA
GTTGAGGCCTGGCCTGGGCGCTGGGGCCGCCGCGTGCGAATCTGGTGGCACCTTCGCGCCTGTCTCGCTG
CTTTCGATAAGTCTCTAGCCATTTAAAATTTTTGATGACCTGCTGCGACGCTTTTTTTCTGGCAAGATAG
TCTTGTAAATGCGGGCCAAGATCTGCACACTGGTATTTCGGTTTTTGGGGCCGCGGGCGGCGACGGGGCC
CGTGCGTCCCAGCGCACATGTTCGGCGAGGCGGGGCCTGCGAGCGCGGCCACCGAGAATCGGACGGGGGT
AGTCTCAAGCTGGCCGGCCTGCTCTGGTGCCTGGCCTCGCGCCGCCGTGTATCGCCCCGCCCTGGGCGGC
AAGGCTGGCCCGGTCGGCACCAGTTGCGTGAGCGGAAAGATGGCCGCTTCCCGGCCCTGCTGCAGGGAGC
TCAAAATGGAGGACGCGGCGCTCGGGAGAGCGGGCGGGTGAGTCACCCACACAAAGGAAAAGGGCCTTTC
CGTCCTCAGCCGTCGCTTCATGTGACTCCACGGAGTACCGGGCGCCGTCCAGGCACCTCGATTAGTTCTC
GACCTTTTGGAGTACGTCGTCTTTAGGTTGGGGGGAGGGGTTTTATGCGATGGAGTTTCCCCACACTGAG
TGGGTGGAGACTGAAGTTAGGCCAGCTTGGCACTTGATGTAATTCTCCTTGGAATTTGCCCTTTTTGAGT
TTGGATCTTGGTTCATTCTCAAGCCTCAGACAGTGGTTCAAAGTTTTTTTCTTCCATTTCAGGTGTCGTG
ATCTAGACTAGCGAATTCGCCGCCATGTCCGTCCTGACGCCGCTGCTGCTGCGGGGCTTGACAGGCTCGG
CCCGGCGGCTCCCAGTGCCGCGCGCCAAGATCCATTCGTTGGGGGATCCACCGGTAATGGTGAGCAAGGG
CGAGGAGAACAACATGGCCGTGATTAAACCAGACATGAAGATCAAGCTGCGTATGGAAGGCTCTGTAAAT
GGACACCGTTTCAGAATTGAAGGAGTTGGCCTTGGGAAGCCTCTTGAGGGAAAACAGAGTATGGACCTTA
AAGTCAAAGAAGGCGGACCTCTGCCTTTCGCCTATGACATCTTGACAATGGCGTTCTGTTACGGTAACAG
GGTATTCGCCAAATACCCAGAAAATATAGTAGACTATTTCAAGCAGTCGTTTCCTGAGGGCTACTCTTGG
GAACGACAAATGATTTACGAAGACGGGGGCATTTGTGTCGCGACAAACGACATAACCCTGGATGGTGACT
GTATGATCTCCGAAATTCGATTTAAGGGTGTGAACTTTCCTGCCAATGGTCCAGTTTTCCAGAAGAGGAC
TGTGAAATGGGAGCTATCCCACGAGAAATTGTATGCTCGTGATGGACTGCTGTACTCTGATGGTAACTAC
GCTCTGTCGCTTGAAGGAGGTGGCCATTACCGATGTGACAATAAAACTACTTATAAAGCTAAGAAGGTTG
TCCAGTTGCCAGACTATCACTGGGTGACCCACAGTATTGTGATTAAAAGCCACGACAAAGATTACAGTAA
TGTTAATCTGCATGAGCATGCCGAAGCACATTCTGAGCTGCCGAGGCAGGCCATGGACGAGCTGTACAAG
TAAGGATCCGCGGCCGCGTCGACAATCAACCTCTGGATTACAAAATTTGTGAAAGATTGACTGGTATTCT
TAACTATGTTGCTCCTTTTACGCTATGTGGATACGCTGCTTTAATGCCTTTGTATCATGCTATTGCTTCC
CGTATGGCTTTCATTTTCTCCTCCTTGTATAAATCCTGGTTGCTGTCTCTTTATGAGGAGTTGTGGCCCG
TTGTCAGGCAACGTGGCGTGGTGTGCACTGTGTTTGCTGACGCAACCCCCACTGGTTGGGGCATTGCCAC
CACCTGTCAGCTCCTTTCCGGGACTTTCGCTTTCCCCCTCCCTATTGCCACGGCGGAACTCATCGCCGCC
TGCCTTGCCCGCTGCTGGACAGGGGCTCGGCTGTTGGGCACTGACAATTCCGTGGTGTTGTCGGGGAAAT
CATCGTCCTTTCCTTGGCTGCTCGCCTGTGTTGCCACCTGGATTCTGCGCGGGACGTCCTTCTGCTACGT
CCCTTCGGCCCTCAATCCAGCGGACCTTCCTTCCCGCGGCCTGCTGCCGGCTCTGCGGCCTCTTCCGCGT
CTTCGCCTTCGCCCTCAGACGAGTCGGATCTCCCTTTGGGCCGCCTCCCCGCCTGGTACCTTTAAGACCA
ATGACTTACAAGGCAGCTGTAGATCTTAGCCACTTTTTAAAAGAAAAGGGGGGACTGGAAGGGCTAATTC
ACTCCCAACGAAGATAAGATCTGCTTTTTGCTTGTACTGGGTCTCTCTGGTTAGACCAGATCTGAGCCTG
GGAGCTCTCTGGCTAACTAGGGAACCCACTGCTTAAGCCTCAATAAAGCTTGCCTTGAGTGCTTCAAGTA
GTGTGTGCCCGTCTGTTGTGTGACTCTGGTAACTAGAGATCCCTCAGACCCTTTTAGTCAGTGTGGAAAA
TCTCTAGCAGTAGTAGTTCATGTCATCTTATTATTCAGTATTTATAACTTGCAAAGAAATGAATATCAGA
GAGTGAGAGGAACTTGTTTATTGCAGCTTATAATGGTTACAAATAAAGCAATAGCATCACAAATTTCACA
AATAAAGCATTTTTTTCACTGCATTCTAGTTGTGGTTTGTCCAAACTCATCAATGTATCTTATCATGTCT
GGCTCTAGCTATCCCGCCCCTAACTCCGCCCATCCCGCCCCTAACTCCGCCCAGTTCCGCCCATTCTCCG
CCCCATGGCTGACTAATTTTTTTTATTTATGCAGAGGCCGAGGCCGCCTCGGCCTCTGAGCTATTCCAGA
AGTAGTGAGGAGGCTTTTTTGGAGGCCTAGACTTTTGCAGAGACCAAATTCGTAATCATGTCATAGCTGT
TTCCTGTGTGAAATTGTTATCCGCTCACAATTCCACACAACATACGAGCCGGAAGCATAAAGTGTAAAGC
CTGGGGTGCCTAATGAGTGAGCTAACTCACATTAATTGCGTTGCGCTCACTGCCCGCTTTCCAGTCGGGA
AACCTGTCGTGCCAGCTGCATTAATGAATCGGCCAACGCGCGGGGAGAGGCGGTTTGCGTATTGGGCGCT
CTTCCGCTTCCTCGCTCACTGACTCGCTGCGCTCGGTCGTTCGGCTGCGGCGAGCGGTATCAGCTCACTC
AAAGGCGGTAATACGGTTATCCACAGAATCAGGGGATAACGCAGGAAAGAACATGTGAGCAAAAGGCCAG
CAAAAGGCCAGGAACCGTAAAAAGGCCGCGTTGCTGGCGTTTTTCCATAGGCTCCGCCCCCCTGACGAGC
ATCACAAAAATCGACGCTCAAGTCAGAGGTGGCGAAACCCGACAGGACTATAAAGATACCAGGCGTTTCC
CCCTGGAAGCTCCCTCGTGCGCTCTCCTGTTCCGACCCTGCCGCTTACCGGATACCTGTCCGCCTTTCTC
CCTTCGGGAAGCGTGGCGCTTTCTCATAGCTCACGCTGTAGGTATCTCAGTTCGGTGTAGGTCGTTCGCT
CCAAGCTGGGCTGTGTGCACGAACCCCCCGTTCAGCCCGACCGCTGCGCCTTATCCGGTAACTATCGTCT
TGAGTCCAACCCGGTAAGACACGACTTATCGCCACTGGCAGCAGCCACTGGTAACAGGATTAGCAGAGCG
AGGTATGTAGGCGGTGCTACAGAGTTCTTGAAGTGGTGGCCTAACTACGGCTACACTAGAAGAACAGTAT
TTGGTATCTGCGCTCTGCTGAAGCCAGTTACCTTCGGAAAAAGAGTTGGTAGCTCTTGATCCGGCAAACA
AACCACCGCTGGTAGCGGTGGTTTTTTTGTTTGCAAGCAGCAGATTACGCGCAGAAAAAAAGGATCTCAA
GAAGATCCTTTGATCTTTTCTACGGGGTCTGACGCTCAGTGGAACGAAAACTCACGTTAAGGGATTTTGG
TCATGAGATTATCAAAAAGGATCTTCACCTAGATCCTTTTAAATTAAAAATGAAGTTTTAAATCAATCTA
AAGTATATATGAGTAAACTTGGTCTGACAGTTACCAATGCTTAATCAGTGAGGCACCTATCTCAGCGATC
TGTCTATTTCGTTCATCCATAGTTGCCTGACTCCCCGTCGTGTAGATAACTACGATACGGGAGGGCTTAC
CATCTGGCCCCAGTGCTGCAATGATACCGCGAGACCCACGCTCACCGGCTCCAGATTTATCAGCAATAAA
CCAGCCAGCCGGAAGGGCCGAGCGCAGAAGTGGTCCTGCAACTTTATCCGCCTCCATCCAGTCTATTAAT
TGTTGCCGGGAAGCTAGAGTAAGTAGTTCGCCAGTTAATAGTTTGCGCAACGTTGTTGCCATTGCTACAG
GCATCGTGGTGTCACGCTCGTCGTTTGGTATGGCTTCATTCAGCTCCGGTTCCCAACGATCAAGGCGAGT
TACATGATCCCCCATGTTGTGCAAAAAAGCGGTTAGCTCCTTCGGTCCTCCGATCGTTGTCAGAAGTAAG
TTGGCCGCAGTGTTATCACTCATGGTTATGGCAGCACTGCATAATTCTCTTACTGTCATGCCATCCGTAA
GATGCTTTTCTGTGACTGGTGAGTACTCAACCAAGTCATTCTGAGAATAGTGTATGCGGCGACCGAGTTG
CTCTTGCCCGGCGTCAATACGGGATAATACCGCGCCACATAGCAGAACTTTAAAAGTGCTCATCATTGGA
AAACGTTCTTCGGGGCGAAAACTCTCAAGGATCTTACCGCTGTTGAGATCCAGTTCGATGTAACCCACTC
GTGCACCCAACTGATCTTCAGCATCTTTTACTTTCACCAGCGTTTCTGGGTGAGCAAAAACAGGAAGGCA
AAATGCCGCAAAAAAGGGAATAAGGGCGACACGGAAATGTTGAATACTCATACTCTTCCTTTTTCAATAT
TATTGAAGCATTTATCAGGGTTATTGTCTCATGAGCGGATACATATTTGAATGTATTTAGAAAAATAAAC
AAATAGGGGTTCCGCGCACATTTCCCCGAAAAGTGCCACCTGACGTCTAAGAAACCATTATTATCATGAC
ATTAACCTATAAAAATAGGCGTATCACGAGGCCCTTTCGTCTCGCGCGTTTCGGTGATGACGGTGAAAAC
CTCTGACACATGCAGCTCCCGGAGACGGTCACAGCTTGTCTGTAAGCGGATGCCGGGAGCAGACAAGCCC
GTCAGGGCGCGTCAGCGGGTGTTGGCGGGTGTCGGGGCTGGCTTAACTATGCGGCATCAGAGCAGATTGT
ACTGAGAGTGCACCATATGCGGTGTGAAATACCGCACAGATGCGTAAGGAGAAAATACCGCATCAGGCGC
CATTCGCCATTCAGGCTGCGCAACTGTTGGGAAGGGCGATCGGTGCGGGCCTCTTCGCTATTACGCCAGC
TGGCGAAAGGGGGATGTGCTGCAAGGCGATTAAGTTGGGTAACGCCAGGGTTTTCCCAGTCACGACGTTG
TAAAACGACGGCCAGTGCCAAGCTG
Features (pLannotate 1.2.2; 29 found; start..end, strand, type, name):
      6..232     +  promoter       RSV promoter: Rous sarcoma virus enhancer/promoter
    233..413     +  LTR            5' LTR (truncated): truncated 5' long terminal repeat (LTR) from HIV-1
    460..585     +  misc_feature   HIV-1 Ψ: packaging signal of human immunodeficiency virus type 1
    569..907     +  CDS            HIV-1 gag (fragment): gag protein from human immunodeficiency virus 1; gag
   1078..1311    +  misc_feature   RRE: The Rev response element (RRE) of HIV-1 allows for Rev-dependent mRNA export from the nucleus to the cytoplasm.
   1688..1788    +  CDS            Rev (fragment): human immunodeficiency virus 1 (HIV-1) Rev protein; rev; enhances nuclear export of unspliced and incompletely spliced viral mRNAs
   1807..1923    +  misc_feature   cPPT/CTS: central polypurine tract and central termination sequence of HIV-1
   1932..2156    -  polyA_signal   bGH poly(A) signal: bovine growth hormone polyadenylation signal
   2166..2765    -  CDS            PuroR: puromycin N-acetyltransferase; pac from Streptomyces alboniger; confers resistance to puromycin
   2790..3289    -  promoter       PGK promoter: mouse phosphoglycerate kinase 1 promoter
   3303..4481    +  promoter       EF-1α promoter: strong constitutive promoter for human elongation factor EF-1α
   4505..4579    +  CDS            COX8 presequence: mitochondrial presequence of human cytochrome c oxidase subunit VIII (Rizutto et al., 1989)
   4634..5302    +  CDS            Padron: Padron is a photoswitchable green fluorescent protein published in 2008, derived from Echinophyllia sp. SC22.
   5302..5323    +  CDS            pHuji (fragment): pH-sensitive red fluorescent protein derived from mApple, for imaging of exocytosis and endocytosis (Shen et al., 2014) mammalian codon-optimized
   5344..5932    +  misc_feature   WPRE: woodchuck hepatitis virus posttranscriptional regulatory element
   5927..6034    +  CDS            nef (fragment): NEF_SIVS4 - Experimental evidence at protein level: Swiss-Prot protein existence level 1. Interferes with TCR signaling from the cell membrane. Interacts with CD247/TCRZ (TCR zeta chain) and exert potent down- regulation of cell surface TCR/CD3 complexes. From Simian immunodeficiency virus (isolate F236/smH4) (SIV-sm) (Simian immunodeficiency virus sooty mangabey monkey).
   6059..6239    +  LTR            5' LTR (truncated): truncated 5' long terminal repeat (LTR) from HIV-1
   6311..6432    +  polyA_signal   SV40 poly(A) signal: SV40 polyadenylation signal
   6472..6607    +  rep_origin     SV40 ori: SV40 origin of replication
   6664..6680    -  protein_bind   lac operator: The lac repressor binds to the lac operator to inhibit transcription in E. coli. This inhibition can be relieved by adding lactose or isopropyl-β-D-thiogalactopyranoside (IPTG). lac repressor encoded by lacI
   6688..6718    -  promoter       lac promoter: promoter for the E. coli lac operon
   6733..6754    -  protein_bind   CAP binding site: CAP binding activates transcription in the presence of cAMP. E. coli catabolite activator protein
   6767..6859    -  CDS            lacI (fragment): lac repressor; lacI; The lac repressor binds to the lac operator to inhibit transcription in E. coli. This inhibition can be relieved by adding lactose or isopropyl-β-D-thiogalactopyranoside (IPTG).
   7042..7630    -  rep_origin     ori: high-copy-number ColE1/pMB1/pBR322/pUC origin of replication
   7801..8661    -  CDS            AmpR: β-lactamase; bla; confers resistance to ampicillin, carbenicillin, and related antibiotics
   8662..8766    -  promoter       AmpR promoter: bla
   8861..8896    +  CDS            rop (fragment): Rop protein, which maintains plasmids at low copy number; rop
   8998..9097    +  misc_feature   bom (fragment): basis of mobility region from pBR322
   9103..9257    -  CDS            lacZα (fragment): LacZα fragment of β-galactosidase; lacZ fragment
