[The description below was written by a language model from this plasmid's Addgene catalogue record and pLannotate feature annotations shown in this document.]
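Description:
pCDH-EF1-Mito-pHCountdown is a lentiviral transfer plasmid built on the pCDH backbone, designed to deliver a mitochondrially targeted pH-Countdown sensor into mammalian cells. It is maintained in E. coli as a high-copy plasmid through a ColE1/pUC-type origin and selected with ampicillin via the β-lactamase gene. The catalogue lists a total size of 9,248 bp, while the sequenced record annotated here is 9,265 nt. The viral portion has a third-generation-style layout. An RSV promoter drives a truncated HIV-1 5' LTR, followed by the Ψ packaging signal with a partial gag region, the Rev response element for Rev-dependent nuclear export of the genomic RNA, and the cPPT/CTS element. A second truncated LTR lies downstream and is followed by an SV40 polyadenylation signal and SV40 origin.

The main expression cassette uses the human EF-1α promoter to drive the roughly 825 bp insert, cloned between EcoRI and NotI. This insert consists of the human COX8A presequence fused to the N terminus of pH-Countdown, directing the protein to mitochondria. The annotation software matches the sensor's coding region to Padron, a photoswitchable green fluorescent protein from Echinophyllia sp. SC22, which agrees with the recorded insert species and suggests the sensor is related to that protein. A very short adjoining match to pHuji is probably just a shared terminal sequence. A WPRE after the coding sequence enhances transcript expression. Upstream of EF-1α and in the opposite orientation, a mouse PGK promoter drives the puromycin N-acetyltransferase gene with a bGH polyadenylation signal, allowing selection of transduced cells. The construct is intended for generating cells that stably express the sensor in mitochondria. The associated work concerns "relaxation sensors", though the record does not describe the readout mechanism.
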