Addgene plasmid #182302: pCDH-EF1-Mito-pHCountdown
Purpose: lentiviral plasmid encoding pH-Countdown targeted to mitochondria via fusion to the COX8A presequence with puromycin selection
Depositing lab: Andrew York. Depositing organization: Calico Life Sciences LLC. Publication: Relaxation Sensors. Seidel ZP, Wang JCK, Riegler J, York AG, Ingaramo M. (2021), doi: 10.5281/zenodo.5810930.
Backbone
  Vector backbone: pCDH
  Backbone size w/o insert (bp): 8423
  Total vector size (bp): 9248
  Vector type: Lentiviral
  Selectable markers: Puromycin
Growth in bacteria
  Bacterial resistance: Ampicillin, 100 μg/mL
  Growth temperature: 37°C
  Growth strain: NEB Stable
  Copy number: High Copy
Gene/Insert
  Gene/Insert name: mito pH countdown
  Species: Echinophyllia sp. SC22
  Insert size (bp): 825
  Promoter: EF-1a
  Tag / fusion protein: COX8A mitochondria targeting sequence (N terminal on insert)
  Cloning method: Restriction Enzyme; 5′ cloning site EcoRI (not destroyed); 3′ cloning site NotI (not destroyed)
  Sequencing primers: 5′ TCAAGCCTCAGACAGTGGTTC; 3′ cgtaaaaggagcaacatagttaag
Terms and licenses: Academic/Nonprofit Terms; Industry Terms: Not Available to Industry
Depositor comments: Read the preprint here: https://andrewgyork.github.io/relaxation_sensors/, doi:10.5281/zenodo.5810930
How to cite: pCDH-EF1-Mito-pHCountdown was a gift from Andrew York (Addgene plasmid # 182302 ; http://n2t.net/addgene:182302 ; RRID:Addgene_182302)
